Addgene plasmid #221399: Beta1 Q280* K418* ectodomain
Purpose: Mammalian expression of human integrin beta1 Q280* K418* ectodomain
Depositing lab: Timothy Springer. Depositing organization: Boston Children's Hospital. Publication: Ligand binding initiates single-molecule integrin conformational activation. Li J, Jo MH, Yan J, Hall T, Lee J, Lopez-Sanchez U, Yan S, Ha T, Springer TA. Cell. 2024 May 14:S0092-8674(24)00475-6. doi: 10.1016/j.cell.2024.04.049. PubMed 38772370.
Backbone
  Vector backbone: pD2529 CAG
  Backbone manufacturer: 72
  Vector type: Mammalian Expression
  Selectable markers: Puromycin
Growth in bacteria
  Bacterial resistance: Kanamycin, 50 μg/mL
  Growth temperature: 37°C
  Growth strain: DH5alpha
  Copy number: High Copy
Gene/Insert
  Gene/Insert name: integrin beta1 Q280* K418* ectodomain
  Species: H. sapiens (human)
  Mutation: codon optimized for human mature _1 residues Q1 to D708
  Entrez Gene: ITGB1 (a.k.a. CD29, FNRB, GPIIA, MDF2, MSK12, VLA-BETA, VLAB)
  Tag / fusion protein: CD33 secretion peptide (MPLLLLLPLLWAGALA) (N terminal on insert); AVI tag, HRV3C cleavage site, basic coil, HA tag, and deca-histidine tag (C terminal on insert)
  Cloning method: Gibson Cloning
Terms and licenses: Academic/Nonprofit Terms; Industry Terms: Not Available to Industry
How to cite: Beta1 Q280* K418* ectodomain was a gift from Timothy Springer (Addgene plasmid # 221399 ; http://n2t.net/addgene:221399 ; RRID:Addgene_221399)
