[The description below was written by a language model from this plasmid's Addgene catalogue record and pLannotate feature annotations shown in this document.]
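Description:
Beta1 Q280* K418* ectodomain is a mammalian expression plasmid built on the pD2529 CAG backbone for producing a secreted, soluble form of the human integrin β1 subunit (ITGB1). It is propagated in E. coli as a high-copy plasmid through a ColE1/pUC-type origin and selected with kanamycin via an aminoglycoside phosphotransferase gene preceded by an EM7 promoter fragment. For mammalian cells, a separate cassette on the opposite strand places puromycin N-acetyltransferase under the mouse PGK promoter with a β-globin polyadenylation signal, allowing puromycin selection of transfected cells.

The payload is driven by the CAG promoter arrangement (CMV enhancer, chicken β-actin promoter and chimeric intron), which gives strong constitutive expression. The insert is a human-codon-optimized sequence covering mature β1 residues Q1 to D708, i.e. the ectodomain without transmembrane and cytoplasmic regions. A CD33 secretion peptide at the N terminus directs export, and the C terminus carries an AVI tag (a site for enzymatic biotinylation), an HRV3C protease cleavage site, a basic coil (typically paired with a complementary coil on a partner subunit to promote heterodimer assembly), an HA epitope and a deca-histidine tag for detection and purification. The asterisks in Q280* and K418* denote changes at those two positions, but the record does not spell out their nature.

The feature table also detects an mCherry coding sequence downstream of the tagged insert; how it is linked to the integrin reading frame is not annotated. This is followed, across the circular junction, by a hepatitis B virus post-transcriptional regulatory element, which overlaps an HBV X fragment, and a rabbit β-globin poly(A) signal. The associated work concerns single-molecule analysis of integrin conformational activation upon ligand binding.
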