Features (pLannotate 1.2.2; 15 found; start..end, strand, type, name):
    589..847     +  ncRNA          HBV PRE 1151-1410: Accession: RF02816 - Hepatitis B virus post-transcriptional regulatory element 1151-1410
    813..1154    +  CDS            X (fragment): X_HBVD3 - Experimental evidence at protein level: Swiss-Prot protein existence level 1. Multifunctional protein that plays a role in silencing host antiviral defenses and promoting viral transcription. Does not seem to be essential for HBV infection. May be directly involved in development of cirrhosis and liver cancer (hepatocellular carcinoma). Most of cytosolic activities involve modulation of cytosolic calcium. The effect on apoptosis is controversial depending on the cell types in which the studies have been conducted. May induce apoptosis by localizing in mitochondria and causing loss of
   1136..1191    +  polyA_signal   β-globin poly(A) signal: rabbit β-globin polyadenylation signal (Gil and Proudfoot, 1987)
   1901..2489    -  rep_origin     ori: high-copy-number ColE1/pMB1/pBR322/pUC origin of replication
   2575..3384    -  CDS            KanR: aminoglycoside phosphotransferase; aph(3')-Ia; confers resistance to kanamycin in bacteria or G418 (Geneticin®) in eukaryotes
   3403..3447    -  promoter       EM7 promoter (fragment): synthetic bacterial promoter&nbsp
   3666..3875    -  polyA_signal   β-globin poly(A) (fragment): human β-globin polyadenylation signal
   3876..4475    -  CDS            PuroR (fragment): puromycin N-acetyltransferase; pac from Streptomyces; confers resistance to puromycin
   4485..4984    -  promoter       PGK promoter: mouse phosphoglycerate kinase 1 promoter
   5068..5371    +  enhancer       CMV enhancer: human cytomegalovirus immediate early enhancer
   5373..5648    +  promoter       chicken β-actin promoter: No description available
   5649..6665    +  intron         chimeric intron: chimera between introns from chicken β-actin and rabbit β-globin
   6794..8950    +  CDS            ITGB1 (fragment): ITB1_HUMAN - Also known as FNRB, MDF2, MSK12. Experimental evidence at protein level: Swiss-Prot protein existence level 1. (Microbial infection) In case of HIV-1 infection, integrin ITGA5:ITGB1 binding to extracellular viral Tat protein seems to enhance angiogenesis in Kaposi's sarcoma lesions. From Homo sapiens (Human).
   9116..9142    +  CDS            3xHA (fragment): three tandem HA epitope tags
   9257..9964    +  CDS            mCherry: mCherry is a basic (constitutively fluorescent) red fluorescent protein published in 2004, derived from Discosoma sp.. It is reported to be a very rapidly-maturing monomer with low acid sensitivity.
>Addgene plasmid #221399 | Beta1 Q280* K418* ectodomain | addgene full sequence | sequence record 439050 | Addgene NGS Result
GCATGCTTCTATATTATTTTCTAAAAGATTTAAAGTTTTGCCTTCTCCATTTAGACTTATAATTCACTGG
AATTTTTTTGTGTGTATGGTATGACATATGGGTTCCCTTTTATTTTTTACATATAAATATATTTCCCTGT
TTTTCTAAAAAAGAAAAAGATCATCATTTTCCCATTGTAAAATGCCATATTTTTTTCATAGGTCACTTAC
ATATATCAATGGGTCTGTTTCTGAGCTCTACTCTATTTTATCAGCCTCACTGTCTATCCCCACACATCTC
ATGCTTTGCTCTAAATCTTGATATTTAGTGGAACATTCTTTCCCATTTTGTTCTACAAGAATATTTTTGT
TATTGTCTTTGGGCTTTCTATATACATTTTGAAATGAGGTTGACAAGTTAATAACAGGCCTATTGATTGG
AAAGTTTGTCAACGAATTGTGGGTCTTTTGGGGTTTGCTGCCCCTTTTACGCAATGTGGATATCCTGCTT
TAATGCCTTTATATGCATGTATACAAGCAAAACAGGCTTTTACTTTCTCGCCAACTTACAAGGCCTTTCT
CAGTAAACAGTATATGACCCTTTACCCCGTTGCTCGGCAACGGCCTGGTCTGTGCCAAGTGTTTGCTGAC
GCAACCCCCACTGGTTGGGGCTTGGCCATAGGCCATCAGCGCATGCGTGGAACCTTTGTGTCTCCTCTGC
CGATCCATACTGCGGAACTCCTAGCCGCTTGTTTTGCTCGCAGCAGGTCTGGAGCAAACCTCATCGGGAC
CGACAATTCTGTCGTACTCTCCCGCAAGTATACATCGTTTCCATGGCTGCTAGGCTGTGCTGCCAACTGG
ATCCTGCGCGGGACGTCCTTTGTTTACGTCCCGTCGGCGCTGAATCCCGCGGACGACCCCTCCCGGGGCC
GCTTGGGGCTCTACCGCCCGCTTCTCCGTCTGCCGTACCGTCCGACCACGGGGCGCACCTCTCTTTACGC
GGACTCCCCGTCTGTGCCTTCTCATCTGCCGGACCGTGTGCACTTCGCTTCACCTCTGCACGTCGCATGG
AGGCCACCGTGAACGCCCACCGGAACCTGCCCAAGGTCTTGCATAAGAGGACTCTTGGACTTTCAGCAAT
GTCATCTCAGTGGCTAATAAAGGAAATTTATTTTCATTGCAATAGTGTGTTGGAATTTTTTGTGTCTCTC
ACTCGGAAGGACATATGGGAGGGCAAATCATTTAAAACATCAGAATGAGTATTTGGTTTAGAGTTTGGCA
ACATATGCCCATATGCTGGCTGCCATGAACAAAGGTTGGCTATAAAGAGGTCATCAGTATATGAAACAGC
CCCCTGCTGTCCATTCCTTATTCCATAGAAAAGCCTTGACTTGAGGTTAGATTTTTTTTATATTTTGTTT
TGTGTTATTTTTTTCTTTAACATCCCTAAAATTTTCCTTACATGTTTTACTAGCCAGATTTTTCCTCCTC
TCCTGACTACTCCCAGTCATAGCTGTCCCTCTTCTCTTATGGAGATCTTTGCATTTTTAGACATTTAGAA
GCCTATATCTTGTTACAGAATTGGAATTACACAAAAATTCTACCATATTTTGAAAGCTTAGGTTGTTCTG
AAAAAAACAATATATTGTTTTCCTGGGTAAACTAAAAGTCCCCTCGAGGAAAGGCCCCTAAAGTGAAACA
GTGCAAAACGTTCAAAAACTGTCTGGCAATACAAGTTCCACTTTGACCAAAACGGCTGGCAGTAAAAGGG
TTAAGAAGACTGTCAGCCTTGAGCGGTATCAGCTCACTCAAAGGCGGTAATACGGTTATCCACAGAATCA
GGGGATAACGCAGGAAAGAACATGTGAGCAAAAGGCCAGCAAAAGGCCAGGAACCGTAAAAAGGCCGCGT
TGCTGGCGTTTTTCCATAGGCTCCGCCCCCCTGACGAGCATCACAAAAATCGACGCTCAAGTCAGAGGTG
GCGAAACCCGACAGGACTATAAAGATACCAGGCGTTTCCCCCTGGAAGCTCCCTCGTGCGCTCTCCTGTT
CCGACCCTGCCGCTTACCGGATACCTGTCCGCCTTTCTCCCTTCGGGAAGCGTGGCGCTTTCTCATAGCT
CACGCTGTAGGTATCTCAGTTCGGTGTAGGTCGTTCGCTCCAAGCTGGGCTGTGTGCACGAACCCCCCGT
TCAGCCCGACCGCTGCGCCTTATCCGGTAACTATCGTCTTGAGTCCAACCCGGTAAGACACGACTTATCG
CCACTGGCAGCAGCCACTGGTAACAGGATTAGCAGAGCGAGGTATGTAGGCGGTGCTACAGAGTTCTTGA
AGTGGTGGGCTAACTACGGCTACACTAGAAGAACAGTATTTGGTATCTGCGCTCTGCTGAAGCCAGTTAC
CTTCGGAAAAAGAGTTGGTAGCTCTTGATCCGGCAAACAAACCACCGCTGGTAGCGGTGGTTTTTTTGTT
TGCAAGCAGCAGATTACGCGCAGAAAAAAAGGATCTCAAGAAGATCCTTTGATCTTTTCTACGGGGTCTG
ACGCTCAGTGGAACGACGCGCGCGTAACTCACGTTAAGGGATTTTGGTCATGAGTTAGAAAAACTCATCG
AGCATCAAATGAAACTGCAATTTATTCATATCAGGATTATCAATACCATATTTTTGAAAAAGCCGTTTCT
GTAATGAAGGAGAAAACTCACCGAGGCAGTTCCATAGGATGGCAAGATCCTGGTATCGGTCTGCGATTCC
GACTCGTCCAACATCAATACAACCTATTAATTTCCCCTCGTCAAAAATAAGGTTATCAAGTGAGAAATCA
CCATGAGTGACGACTGAATCCGGTGAGAATGGCAAAAGTTTATGCATTTCTTTCCAGACTTGTTCAACAG
GCCAGCCATTACGCTCGTCATCAAAATCACTCGCATCAACCAAACCGTTATTCATTCGTGATTGCGCCTG
AGCGAGGCGAAATACGCGATCGCTGTTAAAAGGACAATTACAAACAGGAATCGAGTGCAACCGGCGCAGG
AACACTGCCAGCGCATCAACAATATTTTCACCTGAATCAGGATATTCTTCTAATACCTGGAACGCTGTTT
TTCCGGGGATCGCAGTGGTGAGTAACCATGCATCATCAGGAGTACGGATAAAATGCTTGATGGTCGGAAG
TGGCATAAATTCCGTCAGCCAGTTTAGTCTGACCATCTCATCTGTAACATCATTGGCAACGCTACCTTTG
CCATGTTTCAGAAACAACTCTGGCGCATCGGGCTTCCCATACAAGCGATAGATTGTCGCACCTGATTGCC
CGACATTATCGCGAGCCCATTTATACCCATATAAATCAGCATCCATGTTGGAATTTAATCGCGGCCTCGA
CGTTTCCCGTTGGATATGGCTCATTTTTTACTTCCTCACCTTGTCGTATTATACTATGCCGATATACTAT
GCCGATGATTAATTGTCGACACTGCGGGGGCTCTGTGTGGTAAGCAGGTCTTAACCTTTTTACTGCCAAT
GACGCATGGGATACGTCGTGGCAGTAAAAGGGCTTAAATGCCAACGACGCGTCCCATACGTTGTTGGCAT
TTTAATTCTTCTCTCTGCAGCGGCAGCATGTGCCGCCGCTGCAGAGAGTTTCTAGCGATGACAGCCCCTC
TGGGCAACGAGCCGGGGGGGCTGTCTTTCTTTATGTTTTAAATGCACTGACCTCCCACATTCCCTTTTTA
GTAAAATATTCAGAAATAATTTAAATACATCATTGCAATGAAAATAAATGTTTTTTATTAGGCAGAATCC
AGATGCTCAAGGCCCTTCATAATATCCCCCAGTTTAGTAGTTGGACTTAGGGAACAAAGGAACCTTTAAT
AGAAATTGGACAGCAAGAAAGCGAGTCAGGCACCGGGCTTGCGGGTCATGCACCAGGTGCGCGGTCCTTC
GGGCACCTCGACGTCGGCGGTGACGGTGAAGCCGAGCCGCTCGTAGAAGGGGAGGTTGCGGGGCGCGGAT
GTCTCCAGGAAGGCGGGCACCCCGGCGCGCTCGGCCGCCTCCACTCCGGGGAGCACGACGGCGCTGCCCA
GACCCTTGCCCTGGTGGTCGGGCGACACGCCGACGGTGGCCAGGAACCACGCGGGCTCCTTGGGCCGGTG
CGGCGCCAGGAGGCCTTCCATCTGTTGCTGCGCGGCCAGCCGGGAACCGCTCAACTCGGCCATGCGCGGG
CCGATCTCGGCGAACACCGCCCCCGCTTCGACGCTCTCCGGCGTGGTCCAGACCGCCACCGCGGCGCCGT
CGTCCGCGACCCACACCTTGCCGATGTCGAGCCCGACGCGCGTGAGGAAGAGTTCTTGCAGCTCGGTGAC
CCGCTCGATGTGGCGGTCCGGATCGACGGTGTGGCGCGTGGCGGGGTAGTCGGCGAACGCGGCGGCGAGG
GTGCGTACGGCCCTGGGGACGTCGTCGCGGGTGGCGAGGCGCACCGTGGGCTTGTACTCGGTCATGGTGG
CGGACGAAAGGCCCGGAGATGAGGAAGAGGAGAACAGCGCGGCAGACGTGCGCTTTTGAAGCGTGCAGAA
TGCCGGGCCTCCGGAGGACCTTCGGGCGCCCGCCCCGCCCCTGAGCCCGCCCCTGAGCCCGCCCCCGGAC
CCACCCCTTCCCAGCCTCTGAGCCCAGAAAGCGAAGGAGCAAAGCTGCTATTGGCCGCTGCCCCAAAGGC
CTACCCGCTTCCATTGCTCAGCGGTGCTGTCCATCTGCACGAGACTAGTGAGTCGTGCTACTTCCATTTG
TCACGTCCTGCACGACGCGAGCTGCGGGGCGGGGGGGAACTTCCTGACTAGGGGAGGAGTAGAAGGTGGC
GCGAAGGGGCCACCAAAGAACGGAGCCGGTTGGCGCCTACCGGTGGATGTGGAATGTGTGCGAGGCCAGA
GGCCACTTGTGTAGCGCCAAGTGCCCAGCGGGGCTGCTAAAGCGCATGCTCCAGACTGCCTTGGGAAAAG
CGCCTCCCCTACCCGGTAGAGAAACTTGATCTGTCGCCGCAATTCAAACTTCGTGAGGCTCCGGTGCCCG
TCAGTGACCTGCTATACTCTGGAGACGCGTTACATAACTTACGGTAAATGGCCCGCCTGGCTGACCGCCC
AACGACCCCCGCCCATTGACGTCAATAATGACGTATGTTCCCATAGTAACGCCAATAGGGACTTTCCATT
GACGTCAATGGGTGGAGTATTTACGGTAAACTGCCCACTTGGCAGTACATCAAGTGTATCATATGCCAAG
TACGCCCCCTATTGACGTCAATGACGGTAAATGGCCCGCCTGGCATTATGCCCAGTACATGACCTTATGG
GACTTTCCTACTTGGCAGTACATCTACGTATTAGTCATCGCTATTACCATGGTCGAGGTGAGCCCCACGT
TCTGCTTCACTCTCCCCATCTCCCCCCCCTCCCCACCCCCAATTTTGTATTTATTTATTTTTTAATTATT
TTGTGCAGCGATGGGGGCGGGGGGGGGGGGGGCGCGCGCCAGGCGGGGCGGGGCGGGGCGAGGGGCGGGG
CGGGGCGAGGCGGAGAGGTGCGGCGGCAGCCAATCAGAGCGGCGCGCTCCGAAAGTTTCCTTTTATGGCG
AGGCGGCGGCGGCGGCGGCCCTATAAAAAGCGAAGCGCGCGGCGGGCGGGAGTCGCTGCGCGCTGCCTTC
GCCCCGTGCCCCGCTCCGCCGCCGCCTCGCGCCGCCCGCCCCGGCTCTGACTGACCGCGTTACTCCCACA
GGTGAGCGGGCGGGACGGCCCTTCTCCTCCGGGCTGTAATTAGCGCTTGGTTTAATGACGGCTTGTTTCT
TTTCTGTGGCTGCGTGAAAGCCTTGAGGGGCTCCGGGAGGGCCCTTTGTGCGGGGGGAGCGGCTCGGGGG
GTGCGTGCGTGTGTGTGTGCGTGGGGAGCGCCGCGTGCGGCTCCGCGCTGCCCGGCGGCTGTGAGCGCTG
CGGGCGCGGCGCGGGGCTTTGTGCGCTCCGCAGTGTGCGCGAGGGGAGCGCGGCCGGGGGCGGTGCCCCG
CGGTGCGGGGGGGGCTGCGAGGGGAACAAAGGCTGCGTGCGGGGTGTGTGCGTGGGGGGGTGAGCAGGGG
GTGTGGGCGCGTCGGTCGGGCTGCAACCCCCCCTGCACCCCCCTCCCCGAGTTGCTGAGCACGGCCCGGC
TTCGGGTGCGGGGCTCCGTACGGGGCGTGGCGCGGGGCTCGCCGTGCCGGGCGGGGGGTGGCGGCAGGTG
GGGGTGCCGGGCGGGGCGGGGCCGCCTCGGGCCGGGGAGGGCTCGGGGGAGGGGCGCGGCGGCCCCCGGA
GCGCCGGCGGCTGTCGAGGCGCGGCGAGCCGCAGCCATTGCCTTTTATGGTAATCGTGCGAGAGGGCGCA
GGGACTTCCTTTGTCCCAAATCTGTGCGGAGCCGAAATCTGGGAGGCGCCGCCGCACCCCCTCTAGCGGG
CGCGGGGCGAAGCGGTGCGGCGCCGGCAGGAAGGAAATGGGCGGGGAGGGCCTTCGTGCGTCGCCGCGCC
GCCGTCCCCTTCTCCCTCTCCAGCCTCGGGGCTGTCCGCGGGGGGACGGCTGCCTTCGGGGGGGACGGGG
CAGGGCGGGGTTCGGCTTCTGGCGTGTGACCGGCGGCTCTAGAGCCTCTGCTAACCATGTTCATGCCTTC
TTCTTTTTCCTACAGCTCCTGGGCAACGTGCTGGTTATTGTGCTGTCTCATCATTTTGGCAAAGAATTCG
GCTTGATCGAAGCCGTCTCAGGGGAGAGACCACACCCAAGCTGTCTAGAGCCGCCACCATGCCTTTGCTC
CTCCTGTTGCCCTTGCTCTGGGCTGGCGCCCTCGCGCAGACGGACGAGAATCGATGTTTGAAAGCGAATG
CAAAAAGCTGCGGAGAGTGCATTCAGGCCGGACCGAATTGTGGATGGTGTACAAATTCGACATTTTTGCA
AGAGGGAATGCCCACGTCGGCCCGATGTGATGACCTCGAGGCCTTGAAAAAGAAAGGATGTCCACCGGAT
GACATCGAGAACCCACGGGGCTCAAAGGACATCAAAAAGAACAAGAATGTCACAAACCGCTCGAAGGGAA
CTGCTGAAAAGCTTAAACCGGAGGACATCACGCAGATCCAGCCCCAACAGCTGGTGCTCCGATTGCGGTC
CGGTGAGCCACAGACGTTTACTCTCAAGTTCAAGAGAGCGGAGGATTACCCGATCGATCTTTACTATCTT
ATGGACCTTTCGTACTCCATGAAGGATGATTTGGAAAATGTCAAGAGCCTCGGTACTGACTTGATGAATG
AAATGCGCCGCATTACCAGCGATTTCCGAATCGGATTCGGATCATTTGTGGAAAAGACCGTCATGCCCTA
CATTTCGACCACTCCGGCAAAGTTGCGCAACCCGTGCACCTCAGAACAGAACTGCACCTCGCCTTTTTCG
TATAAGAACGTCCTCAGCTTGACAAACAAGGGTGAAGTGTTCAATGAGCTGGTCGGAAAGCAAAGAATCT
CGGGAAACCTCGATAGCCCGGAGGGAGGGTTTGATGCAATCATGCAAGTGGCGGTATGCGGGTCCCTTAT
TGGCTGGAGAAACGTGACCAGACTCCTGGTGTTTTCCACTGATGCGGGATTTCATTTCGCCGGAGACGGG
AAACTGGGAGGGATTGTACTTCCGAATGACGGATAGTGTCATTTGGAGAACAACATGTATACGATGTCCC
ACTACTATGACTACCCCTCGATCGCGCACCTCGTCCAAAAACTGAGCGAAAACAATATCCAGACTATCTT
TGCGGTCACGGAGGAGTTTCAGCCCGTGTATAAAGAACTGAAAAACTTGATCCCTAAGTCCGCAGTCGGA
ACGCTGTCGGCCAACAGCTCGAATGTGATCCAGTTGATCATCGATGCGTATAACTCACTTTCATCAGAGG
TCATCCTTGAGAACGGAAAGCTTAGCGAAGGAGTGACAATCTCGTACAAATCATATTGCAAGAATGGAGT
GAATGGCACCGGCGAGAATGGCCGGAAATGTTCAAACATTTCCATCGGCGACGAGGTCCAGTTTGAGATC
AGCATTACTTCCAATAAGTGCCCTAAGTAGGACTCGGACTCATTCAAAATTCGGCCTCTCGGGTTTACCG
AAGAGGTAGAGGTGATCCTCCAGTACATTTGTGAATGCGAGTGTCAATCAGAGGGTATCCCCGAAAGCCC
CAAGTGTCATGAGGGTAACGGAACGTTCGAATGCGGGGCATGTAGATGTAACGAAGGTCGCGTCGGAAGG
CACTGCGAATGCTCGACTGATGAGGTAAACTCGGAAGACATGGATGCGTATTGCCGAAAAGAGAATTCGA
GCGAAATCTGCTCAAACAACGGGGAATGTGTGTGCGGACAATGTGTCTGCCGGAAACGGGATAACACAAA
TGAGATCTACTCCGGAAAGTTTTGCGAATGCGACAATTTCAACTGTGACAGGTCCAACGGTCTTATCTGT
GGTGGTAATGGAGTCTGCAAGTGCCGCGTCTGCGAGTGTAATCCGAATTACACAGGCTCAGCGTGTGATT
GCAGCCTCGACACGTCAACATGCGAGGCGTCCAACGGGCAGATTTGTAACGGGCGAGGGATTTGCGAGTG
TGGGGTGTGCAAATGCACTGACCCCAAATTCCAGGGGCAGACGTGCGAGATGTGCCAGACGTGTCTTGGT
GTCTGTGCGGAGCATAAGGAATGCGTGCAGTGCAGAGCGTTCAACAAAGGGGAAAAGAAAGATACGTGTA
CGCAAGAATGTTCGTATTTCAATATCACGAAGGTGGAGTCGAGGGATAAGCTCCCGCAGCCAGTACAGCC
GGACCCCGTCAGCCATTGCAAGGAAAAGGACGTGGATGATTGCTGGTTCTATTTCACATACTCCGTGAAT
GGTAATAATGAGGTAATGGTACATGTCGTGGAGAACCCCGAATGCCCCACGGGTCCAGACGCTAGCGGGT
TGAATGATATTTTCGAGGCTCAGAAGATAGAATGGCATGAACTTGAGGTGCTTTTCCAAGGTCCCGCGCA
ATGCAAGAAGAAATTGCAAGCCCTCAAAAAAAAGAACGCGCAGCTCAAATGGAAATTGCAAGCCCTTAAG
AAGAAGCTGGCACAATACCCATACGATGTTCCAGATTACGCTGGCGGCCACCATCACCACCATCATCATC
ATCACCACGGTACCAGTACTGGGAGTGGGGCCACCAACTTTTCTCTGCTCAAGCAAGCCGGGGATGTTGA
AGAAAATCCAGGGCCAATGGTGAGCAAGGGCGAGGAGGATAACATGGCCATCATCAAGGAGTTCATGCGC
TTCAAGGTGCACATGGAGGGCTCCGTGAACGGCCACGAGTTCGAGATCGAGGGCGAGGGCGAGGGCCGCC
CCTACGAGGGCACCCAGACCGCCAAGCTGAAGGTGACCAAGGGTGGCCCCCTGCCCTTCGCCTGGGACAT
CCTGTCCCCTCAGTTCATGTACGGCTCCAAGGCCTACGTGAAGCACCCCGCCGACATCCCCGACTACTTG
AAGCTGTCCTTCCCCGAGGGCTTCAAGTGGGAGCGCGTGATGAACTTCGAGGACGGCGGCGTGGTGACCG
TGACCCAGGACTCCTCCCTGCAGGACGGCGAGTTCATCTACAAGGTGAAGCTGCGCGGCACCAACTTCCC
CTCCGACGGCCCCGTAATGCAGAAGAAGACCATGGGCTGGGAGGCCTCCTCCGAGCGGATGTACCCCGAG
GACGGCGCCCTGAAGGGCGAGATCAAGCAGAGGCTGAAGCTGAAGGACGGCGGCCACTACGACGCTGAGG
TCAAGACCACCTACAAGGCCAAGAAGCCCGTGCAGCTGCCCGGCGCCTACAACGTCAACATCAAGTTGGA
CATCACCTCCCACAACGAGGACTACACCATCGTGGAACAGTACGAACGCGCCGAGGGCCGCCACTCCACC
GGCGGCATGGACGAGCTGTACAAGTGATAAAGTACTTGATAAGCTCTTCAGGTTGAGGTCTCTAAAAGCG
TCTTCCTGTTCTCATCACATCATATCAAGGTTATATACCATCAATATTGCCACAGATGTTACTTAGCCTT
TTAATATTTCTCTAATTTAGTGTATATGCAATGATAGTTCTCTGATTTCTGAGATTGAGTTTCTCATGTG
TAATGATTATTTAGAGTTTCTCTTTCATCTGTTCAAATTTTTGTCTAGTTTTATTTTTTACTGATTTGTA
AGACTTCTTTTTATAATCTGCATATTACAATTCTCTTTACTGGGGTGTTGCAAATATTTTCTGTCATTCT
ATGGCCTGACTTTTCTTAATGGTTTTTTAATTTTAAAAATAAGTCTTAATATTCATGCAATCTAATTAAC
AATCTTTTCTTTGTGGTTAGGACTTTGAGTCATAAGAAATTTTTCTCTACACTGAAGTCATGATG
